>Addgene plasmid #61038 | pCRII HSPB9 | addgene partial sequence | sequence record 101156 | M13pUC-Rev 5'-AGCGGATAACAATTTCACACAGG-3'
TGACCATGATTACGCCAAGCTATTTAGGTGACACTATAGAATACTCAAGCTATGCATCAAGCTTGGTACC
GAGCTCGGATCCACTAGTAACGGCCGCCAGTGTGCTGGAATTCGCCCTTAATCGAGGGATGTCCTGAAGC
GGATGGGAACGACGTGCTCCTCCGAGGACTCGTCTTTGGTTTCTTCTGGTGTCTCGATATGCAGGAGTCC
ATCTTCACCAAGTGAGCAGGTCAATGAAGCTGGATCCAGGTGATCAGGAAGCTGCACGGCCTGAACAAAC
TCTTGAGCCTGGGACTCAGCAGATGACGAAGAAGCGTTTTTCTCAGCCCTCTTTCCGGCCATCACCTCCA
GCCTTCGTCCAGACACCGTGACACTCACATCCTCTGGAGAAAAGCCTCGGGTGTCCAGAGTAAGAGACAC
GTCCTGCTTCTTCTTCTGCTCTGGGTCAGTGCTGAACAGCCTGGAGAAGGTTGAGGAACCATCTAGAGTT
TGGAAGAAATCTTCACAAAGTTCATTCAGCAAACTGTCTCTGATCTCACTCCTCAGGTTCTGCATTATTT
GGGCTCTACGGTGGAGAAAATCCTCTCTGAAGCTGGAAAGAGGCATGCCGCGTCTGGGCCGCAAGAAGTA
GGAGTTCTCAAAGAAAGGGTCGTCCAAAGGGCGAATTCTGCAGATATCCATCACACTGGCGGCCGCTCGA
GCATGCATCTAGAGGGCCCAATTCGCCCTATAGTGAGTCGTATTACAATTCACTGGCCGTCGTTTTACAA
CGTCGTGACTGGGAAAACCCTGGCGTTACCCAACTTAATCGCCTTGCAGCACATCCCCCTTTCGCCAGCT
GGCGTAATAGCGAAGAGGCCCGCACCGATCGCCCTTCCCAACAGTTGCGCAGCCTGAATGGCGAATGG
[124 nt withheld, positions 909-1032]
C
[37 nt withheld, positions 1034-1070]
