>Addgene plasmid #61038 | pCRII HSPB9 | addgene partial sequence | sequence record 101157 | M13pUC-Fwd 5'-CCCAGTCACGACGTTGTAAAACG-3'
GAATTGTAATACGACTCACTATAGGGCGAATTGGGCCCTCTAGATGCATGCTCGAGCGGCCGCCAGTGTG
ATGGATATCTGCAGAATTCGCCCTTTGGACGACCCTTTCTTTGAGAACTCCTACTTCTTGCGGCCCAGAC
GCGGCATGCCTCTTTCCAGCTTCAGAGAGGATTTTCTCCACCGTAGAGCCCAAATAATGCAGAACCTGAG
GAGTGAGATCAGAGACAGTTTGCTGAATGAACTTTGTGAAGATTTCTTCCAAACTCTAGATGGTTCCTCA
ACCTTCTCCAGGCTGTTCAGCACTGACCCAGAGCAGAAGAAGAAGCAGGACGTGTCTCTTACTCTGGACA
CCCGAGGCTTTTCTCCAGAGGATGTGAGTGTCACGGTGTCTGGACGAAGGCTGGAGGTGATGGCCGGAAA
GAGGGCTGAGAAAAACGCTTCTTCGTCATCTGCTGAGTCCCAGGCTCAAGAGTTTGTTCAGGCCGTGCAG
CTTCCTGATCACCTGGATCCAGCTTCATTGACCTGCTCACTTGGTGAAGATGGACTCCTGCATATCGAGA
CACCAGAAGAAACCAAAGACGAGTCCTCGGAGGAGCACGTCGTTCCCATCCGCTTCAGGACATCCCTCGA
TTAAGGGCGAATTCCAGCACACTGGCGGCCGTTACTAGTGGATCCGAGCTCGGTACCAAGCTTGATGCAT
AGCTTGAGTATTCTATAGTGTCACCTAAATAGCTTGGCGTAATCATGGTCATAGCTGTTTCCTGTGTGAA
ATTGTTATCCGCTCACAATTCCACACAACATACGAGCCGGAAGCATAAAGTGTAAAGCCTGGGGTGCCTA
ATGAGTGAGCTAACTCACATTAATTGCGTTGCGCTCACTGCCCGCTTTCCAGTCGGGAAACCTGTCGTGC
CAGCTGCATTAATGAATCGGCCAACGCGCGGGGAGAGGCGGTTTGCGTATTGGGCGCTCTTCCGCTTCCT
CGCTCACTGACTCGCTGCGCTCGGTCGTTCGGCTGCGGCGAGCGGTATCAGCTCACTCAAAGGCGGTAAT
ACGGTTATCCACAGAATCAGGG
