[The description below was written by a language model from this plasmid's Addgene catalogue record.]
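Description:
pCRII HSPB9 is a riboprobe template plasmid built on the Invitrogen pCRII cloning vector (about 3.95 kb without insert). It carries a fragment of the zebrafish (Danio rerio) hspb9 gene, which encodes an alpha-crystallin-related small heat shock protein. The repository classifies it as a bacterial expression vector, but its stated purpose is to supply template for in vitro transcription rather than to produce protein. It is maintained in E. coli as a high-copy plasmid under ampicillin selection. No feature table accompanies the record, so the origin of replication and any additional markers on the backbone are not listed here, and the cloning method is recorded as unknown.

The insert sits between opposing bacteriophage T7 and SP6 RNA polymerase promoters, which also serve as the sequencing primer sites at its 5′ and 3′ ends respectively. This arrangement allows run-off transcription of either strand, depending on which side of the insert is cut and which polymerase is used. The catalogue names T7 as the promoter, while the depositor's comments specify that the probe is made by linearising with NotI and transcribing with SP6, giving a 556-nucleotide transcript. Given the T7-to-SP6 orientation of the insert, this SP6 product would be expected to be the antisense strand, although the record does not say so explicitly.

The resulting probe is used for in situ hybridisation to detect hspb9 mRNA in zebrafish. The plasmid comes from a study mapping developmental expression patterns of the zebrafish small heat shock protein family.
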