Addgene plasmid #61038: pCRII HSPB9
Purpose: Probe for HSPB9 for in situ hybridization in zebrafish
Depositing lab: Lara Hutson. Depositing organization: Williams College. Publication: Developmental expression patterns of the zebrafish small heat shock proteins. Marvin M, O'Rourke D, Kurihara T, Juliano CE, Harrison KL, Hutson LD. Dev Dyn. 2008 Feb;237(2):454-63. 10.1002/dvdy.21414 PubMed 18161059.
Backbone
  Vector backbone: pCRII
  Backbone manufacturer: Invitrogen
  Backbone size w/o insert (bp): 3950
  Vector type: Bacterial Expression
Growth in bacteria
  Bacterial resistance: Ampicillin, 100 μg/mL
  Growth temperature: 37°C
  Growth strain: DH5alpha
  Copy number: High Copy
Gene/Insert
  Gene/Insert name: HSPB9 (alt name: heat shock protein, alpha-crystallin-related, 9)
  Species: D. rerio (zebrafish)
  GenBank ID: EB853867
  Entrez Gene: hspb9
  Promoter: T7
  Cloning method: Unknown
  Sequencing primers: 5′ T7; 3′ SP6
Terms and licenses: Academic/Nonprofit Terms; Industry Terms: Not Available to Industry
Depositor comments: linearize with NotI, transcribe with SP6, probe length is 556.
How to cite: pCRII HSPB9 was a gift from Lara Hutson (Addgene plasmid # 61038 ; http://n2t.net/addgene:61038 ; RRID:Addgene_61038)
